>Addgene plasmid #126502 | pSG019 | addgene full sequence | sequence record 252586 | Addgene NGS Result
ACCTTCGGGAGCGCCTGAAGCCCGTTCTGGACGCCCTGGGGCCGTTGAATCGGGATATGCAGGCCAAGGC
CGCCGCGATCATCAAGGCCGTGGGCGAAAAGCTGCTGACGGAACAGCGGGAAGTCCAGCGCCAGAAACAG
GCCCAGCGCCAGCAGGAACGCGGGCGCGCACATTTCCCCGAAAAGTGCCACCTGCGGCGTTGTGACAATT
TACCGAACAACTCCGCGGCCGGGAAGCCGATCTCGGCTTGAACGAATTGTTAGGTGGCGGTACTTGGGTC
GATATCAAAGTGCATCACTTCTTCCCGTATGCCCAACTTTGTATAGAGAGCCACTGCGGGATCGTCACCG
TAATCTGCTTGCACGTAGATCACATAAGCACCAAGCGCGTTGGCCTCATGCTTGAGGAGATTGATGAGCG
CGGTGGCAATGCCCTGCCTCCGGTGCTCTCCGGAGACTGCGAGATCATAGATATAGATCTCACTACGCGG
CTGCTCAAACTTGGGCAGAACGTAAGCCGCGAGAGCGCCAACAACCGCTTCTTGGTCGAAGGCAGCAAGC
GCGATGAATGTCTTACTACGGAGCAAGTTCCCGAGGTAATCGGAGTCCGGCTGATGTTGGGAGTAGGTGG
CTACGTCTCCGAACTCACGACCGAAAAGATCAAGAGCAGCCCGCATGGATTTGACTTGGTCAGGGCCGAG
CCTACATGTGCGAATGATGCCCATACTTGAGCCACCTAACTTTGTTTTAGGGCGACTGCCCTGCTGCGTA
ACATCGTTGCTGCTGCGTAACATCGTTGCTGCTCCATAACATCAAACATCGACCCACGGCGTAACGCGCT
TGCTGCTTGGATGCCCGAGGCATAGACTGTACAAAAAAACAGTCATAACAAGCCATGAAAACCGCCACTG
CGCCGTTACCACCGCTGCGTTCGGTCAAGGTTCTGGACCAGTTGCGTGAGCGCATACGCTACTTGCATTA
CAGTTTACGAACCGAACAGGCTTATGTCAACTGGGTTCGTGCCTTCATCCGTTTCCACGGTGTGCGTCCA
TGGGCAAATATTATACGCAAGGCGACAAGGTGCTGATGCCGCTGGCGATTCAGGTTCATCATGCCGTTTG
TGATGGCTTCCATGTCGGCAGAATGCTTAATGAATTACAACAGTTTTTATGCATGCGCCCAATACGCAAA
CCGCCTCTCCCCGCGCGTTGGCCGATTCATTAATGCAGCTGGCACGACAGGTTTCCCGACTGGAAAGCGG
GCAGTGAGCGCAACGCAATTAATGTGAGTTAGCTCACTCATTAGGCACCCCAGGCTTTACACTTTATGCT
TCCGGCTCGTATGTTGTGTGGAATTGTGAGCGGATAACAATTTCACACAGGAAACAGCTATGACCATGAT
TACGCCAAGCGCGCAATTAACCCTCACTAAAGGGAACAAAAGCTGGGTACCGGGCCCCCCCTCGAGGTCG
ACGGTATCGATGCATAATGTGCCTGTCAAATGGACGAAGCAGGGATTCTGCAAACCCTATGCTACTCCGT
CAAGCCGTCAATTGTCTGATTCGTTACCAATTATGACAACTTGACGGCTACATCATTCACTTTTTCTTCA
CAACCGGCACGGAACTCGCTCGGGCTGGCCCCGGTGCATTTTTTAAATACCCGCGAGAAATAGAGTTGAT
CGTCAAAACCAACATTGCGACCGACGGTGGCGATAGGCATCCGGGTGGTGCTCAAAAGCAGCTTCGCCTG
GCTGATACGTTGGTCCTCGCGCCAGCTTAAGACGCTAATCCCTAACTGCTGGCGGAAAAGATGTGACAGA
CGCGACGGCGACAAGCAAACATGCTGTGCGACGCTGGCGATATCAAAATTGCTGTCTGCCAGGTGATCGC
TGATGTACTGACAAGCCTCGCGTACCCGATTATCCATCGGTGGATGGAGCGACTCGTTAATCGCTTCCAT
GCGCCGCAGTAACAATTGCTCAAGCAGATTTATCGCCAGCAGCTCCGAATAGCGCCCTTCCCCTTGCCCG
GCGTTAATGATTTGCCCAAACAGGTCGCTGAAATGCGGCTGGTGCGCTTCATCCGGGCGAAAGAACCCCG
TATTGGCAAATATTGACGGCCAGTTAAGCCATTCATGCCAGTAGGCGCGCGGACGAAAGTAAACCCACTG
GTGATACCATTCGCGAGCCTCCGGATGACGACCGTAGTGATGAATCTCTCCTGGCGGGAACAGCAAAATA
TCACCCGGTCGGCAAACAAATTCTCGTCCCTGATTTTTCACCACCCCCTGACCGCGAATGGTGAGATTGA
GAATATAACCTTTCATTCCCAGCGGTCGGTCGATAAAAAAATCGAGATAACCGTTGGCCTCAATCGGCGT
TAAACCCGCCACCAGATGGGCATTAAACGAGTATCCCGGCAGCAGGGGATCATTTTGCGCTTCAGCCATA
CTTTTCATACTCCCGCCATTCAGAGAAGAAACCAATTGTCCATATTGCATCAGACATTGCCGTCACTGCG
TCTTTTACTGGCTCTTCTCGCTAACCAAACCGGTAACCCCGCTTATTAAAAGCATTCTGTAACAAAGCGG
GACCAAAGCCATGACAAAAACGCGTAACAAAAGTGTCTATAATCACGGCAGAAAAGTCCACATTGATTAT
TTGCACGGCGTCACACTTTGCTATGCCATAGCATTTTTATCCATAAGATTAGCGGATCCTACCTGACGCT
TTTTATCGCAACTCTCTACTGTTTCTCCATACCCGTTTTTTTGGGCTAGCCCTTCCGTGGAAACAGGAGT
CCTCCCATGGCCCAGGAACTTTGCGCTATCTGCCACGAACGTCCCGCCGTCGCCCGCGTCAGCCTGGTAC
AGAACGGCCAGCGCCGCGAACTCGCCCTCTGCGAACTGCACTACCGCCAGTTGATGCGCCAGCAGCGCAT
GCGCTCGCCGCTGGAGTCGCTGTTCGGCGGCGGCAGCCCGTTCGACGAGATCTTCTCCGGCTTCGGCGAG
CAGAGCCCGGTCACCCCGGTGCGCGCCCGCGAGCCGGAGGCGGTGGACATCGCCGAGTACTTCAGCAAGC
AGACCACCGAGTACCTGCAACGCGCCGCGCAGGTCGCCGCCGAATTCGGCAAGCGCGAAGTGGACACCGA
GCACCTGCTCTACGCCCTGGCCGACGCCGACGTGGTGCAGGCGGTGCTCAAGCAGTTCGGCCTGTCGCCG
GCCGACCTCAAGCAGTACATCGAGGCCAACGCCGTGCGCGGCGCCAGCAAGGGCGAGGCGAGCGAGGACA
TGACCATCTCGCCGCGGGTGAAGAGCGCCTTGCAGCATGCCTTCGCCCTGTCCCGCGAACTCGGCCACAG
CTATGTCGGCCCCGAGCACCTGTTGCTCGGCCTGGCGGCGGTGCCGGACAGCTTCGCCGGGACGCTCCTG
AAGAAGTACGGCCTGACCGAGCAGGCGCTACGGCAGAAAGCGGTCAAGGTGGTCGGCAAGGGCGCCGAGG
ACGGCCGCGTGGACGGCCCGAGCAACACTCCGCAACTGGACAAGTTCAGCCGCGACCTGACCCGGCTGGC
CCGCGAAGGCAAGCTCGATCCGGTGATCGGCCGCTCGAAGGAAGTCGAGACCACCATCGAGGTTCTCGCC
CGGCGCAAGAAGAACAACCCGGTGCTGATCGGCGAGCCCGGCGTCGGCAAGACCGCCATCGTCGAAGGCC
TGGCCCAGCGCATGGTCCAGGGCGAGGTGCCGGAGGTGCTGCGCGACAAGCGCCTGGTCGAACTGAACAT
CAACGCCATGGTCGCCGGCGCCAAGTACCGCGGCGAGTTCGAGGAACGCCTCAAGCAGGTGATGGACGAA
CTGCAGGCGGCGCAGAGCGAGATCATCCTGTTCATCGACGAGGTGCACACCATCGTCGGTGCCGGCCAGG
GCGGCGGCGAAGGCGGGCTGGACGTGGCCAACGTGCTGAAGCCGGCGATGGCGCGTGGCGAGATGAACCT
GATCGGCGCCACCACCCTCAACGAGTACCAGAAGTACATCGAGAAGGACGCCGCGCTGGAGCGGCGCTTC
CAGCCGGTGTTCGTCCCCGAGCCGACGGTGGAGCAGACCATCTCCATCCTCCGTGGCCTGCGCGACAAGC
TCGAAGGCCACCACAAGGTGACCATCCGCGACGAGGCCTTCGTCGCCGCCGCCGAGCTGTCCGATCGCTA
CATCGGCAACCGCTTCCTGCCGGACAAGGCCATCGACCTGATCGACCAGGCCGCCGCCCGCGTGCGCATC
GCCAGCACCTCGCGGCCGGCCGAGATCCAGGAACTGGAGGCCGAGCTGGCGCAGCTCAAGCGCGAGCAGG
ACTACGCCGCCAGCCGCAAGTGGTACGACGAGGCGAAGGTCTTCGAGAAACGCATCCAGGAACGCAAGGA
ACACCTCGAGCAGATCACCGAGCGCTGGCAGCAGACCCAGGGGTCGAAGACCGAGGAGGTGCGGGTCGAG
GACATCGCCGAGATCATCTCCAGGCTCACCGGCATCCCGGTCACCGAACTGACCGCCGAGGAGCGCGAGA
AGCTCCTGCAGATGGAAGAGCGCCTGCACCAGCGGGTGATCGGCCAGCAGGAAGCGATCACCGCGGTCAG
CGACGCCGTGCGCCTGGCCCGCGCCGGGCTGCGCCAGGGCAGCCGGCCGATCGCCACCTTCCTGTTCCTC
GGCCCGACCGGGGTGGGCAAGACCGAGCTGGCCAAGGCCCTGGCCGAGGTGGTGTTCGGCGACGAAGACG
CGATGATCCGCATCGACATGAGCGAATACATGGAGCGCCACGCGGTGTCCCGGCTGATCGGTGCGCCGCC
GGGCTACGTCGGCTACGACGAGGGCGGCCAGCTCACCGAGCGGGTGCGCCGGCGGCCGTACAGCGTGATC
CTGCTCGATGAGATCGAGAAGGCCCACGCCGACGTCAACAACATCCTCCTGCAGGTGTTCGACGACGGCC
GCCTGACCGACGGCAAGGGGCGCGTGGTGGACTTCACCAATACCATCATCATCGCCACCAGCAACCTCGG
CTCCGAGCTGATCATGAAGAACGCCCAGGCCGGCGAGTTCGCCCAGCCGCCGGAGAAGCTCAAGCGCGAA
CTGATGACTACCCTGCGCGGACATTTCCGCCCGGAATTCCTCAACCGCCTCGACGAGGTGATCGTCTTCG
AGTCGCTGAGCAAGGCGCAGATCGAGGACATCGTGCGCCTGCAACTGGAGCGGGTGAAGCGCGCCGCGCA
CGCTCAGGACATCTACCTGCACATCGACGACAGCCTGGTCGGCCACCTCGCCGAAGAGGCCTACCAGCCG
GAGTTCGGCGCCCGCGAGCTGAAGCGGCAGATCCGCCAGCAACTGGAGACGCGCCTGGCCACGGCGATGC
TCAAGGGCGAGGTGAAAGAGGGCGAGACGGTCACCTTCTTCTACGACGCCAAGGACGGCGTCGGCTACCG
CAAGGGCGCCGCGCCGAAGCCGGCGGCACGCAAGAAATCCGGCGCCGGCGAGACGCCCAAGGGCCGCGCG
ACGGCGGCGAGGAAGCCGGCGGCGAAGAAAGGCGCCGCCGCCAAGGGCAAGGCCGACAAGCCGAAGGCCA
AGCATCATCATCATCATCACTGATCTAGAGCGGCCGCCACCGCGGTGGAGCTCCAATTCGCCCTATAGTG
AGTCGTATTACGCGCGCTCACTGGCCGTCGTTTTACAACGTCGTGACTGGGAAAACCCTGGCGTTACCCA
ACTTAATCGCCTTGCAGCACATCCCCCTTTCGCCAGCTGGCGTAATAGCGAAGAGGCCCGCACCGATCGC
CCTTCCCAACAGTTGCGCAGCCTGAATGGCGAATGGAAATTGTAAGCGTTAATATTTTGTTAAAATTCGC
GTTAAATTTTTGTTAAATCAGCTCATTTTTTAACCAATAGGCCGTACTGCGATGAGTGGCAGGGCGGGGC
GTAATTTTTTTAAGGCAGTTATTGGTGCCCTTAAACGCCTGGTTGCTACGCCTGAATAAGTGATAATAAG
CGGATGAATGGCAGAAATTCGAAAGCAAATTCGACCCGGTCGTCGGTTCAGGGCAGGGTCGTTAAATAGC
CGCTTATGTCTATTGCTGGTTTACCGGTTTATTGACTACCGGAAGCAGTGTGACCGTGTGCTTCTCAAAT
GCCTGAGGCCAGTTTGCTCAGGCTCTCCCCGTGGAGGTAATAATTGACGATATGATCATTTATTCTGCCT
CCCAGAGCCTGATAAAAACGGTGAATCCGTTAGCGAGGTGCCGCCGGCTTCCATTCAGGTCGAGGTGGCC
CGGCTCCATGCACCGCGACGCAACGCGGGGAGGCAGACAAGGTATAGGGCGGCGAGGCGGCTACAGCCGA
TAGTCTGGAACAGCGCACTTACGGGTTGCTGCGCAACCCAAGTGCTACCGGCGCGGCAGCGTGACCCGTG
TCGGCGGCTCCAACGGCTCGCCATCGTCCAGAAAACACGGCTCATCGGGCATCGGCAGGCGCTGCTGCCC
GCGCCGTTCCCATTCCTCCGTTTCGGTCAAGGCTGGCAGGTCTGGTTCCATGCCCGGAATGCCGGGCTGG
CTGGGCGGCTCCTCGCCGGGGCCGGTCGGTAGTTGCTGCTCGCCCGGATACAGGGTCGGGATGCGGCGCA
GGTCGCCATGCCCCAACAGCGATTCGTCCTGGTCGTCGTGATCAACCACCACGGCGGCACTGAACACCGA
CAGGCGCAACTGGTCGCGGGGCTGGCCCCACGCCACGCGGTCATTGACCACGTAGGCCGACACGGTGCCG
GGGCCGTTGAGCTTCACGACGGAGATCCAGCGCTCGGCCACCAAGTCCTTGACTGCGTATTGGACCGTCC
GCAAAGAACGTCCGATGAGCTTGGAAAGTGTCTTCTGGCTGACCACCACGGCGTTCTGGTGGCCCATCTG
CGCCACGAGGTGATGCAGCAGCATTGCCGCCGTGGGTTTCCTCGCAATAAGCCCGGCCCACGCCTCATGC
GCTTTGCGTTCCGTTTGCACCCAGTGACCGGGCTTGTTCTTGGCTTGAATGCCGATTTCTCTGGACTGCG
TGGCCATGCTTATCTCCATGCGGTAGGGGTGCCGCACGGTTGCGGCACCATGCGCAATCAGCTGCAACTT
TTCGGCAGCGCGACAACAATTATGCGTTGCGTAAAAGTGGCAGTCAATTACAGATTTTCTTTAACCTACG
CAATGAGCTATTGCGGGGGGTGCCGCAATGAGCTGTTGCGTACCCCCCTTTTTTAAGTTGTTGATTTTTA
AGTCTTTCGCATTTCGCCCTATATCTAGTTCTTTGGTGCCCAAAGAAGGGCACCCCTGCGGGGTTCCCCC
ACGCCTTCGGCGCGGCTCCCCCTCCGGCAAAAAGTGGCCCCTCCGGGGCTTGTTGATCGACTGCGCGGCC
TTCGGCCTTGCCCAAGGTGGCGCTGCCCCCTTGGAACCCCCGCACTCGCCGCCGTGAGGCTCGGGGGGCA
GGCGGGCGGGCTTCGCCCTTCGACTGCCCCCACTCGCATAGGCTTGGGTCGTTCCAGGCGCGTCAAGGCC
AAGCCGCTGCGCGGTCGCTGCGCGAGCCTTGACCCGCCTTCCACTTGGTGTCCAACCGGCAAGCGAAGCG
CGCAGGCCGCAGGCCGGAGGCTTTTCCCCAGAGAAAATTAAAAAAATTGATGGGGCAAGGCCGCAGGCCG
CGCAGTTGGAGCCGGTGGGTATGTGGTCGAAGGCTGGGTAGCCGGTGGGCAATCCCTGTGGTCAAGCTCG
TGGGCAGGCGCAGCCTGTCCATCAGCTTGTCCAGCAGGGTTGTCCACGGGCCGAGCGAAGCGAGCCAGCC
GGTGGCCGCTCGCGGCCATCGTCCACATATCCACGGGCTGGCAAGGGAGCGCAGCGACCGCGCAGGGCGA
AGCCCGGAGAGCAAGCCCGTAGGGCGCCGCAGCCGCCGTAGGCGGTCACGACTTTGCGAAGCAAAGTCTA
GTGAGTATACTCAAGCATTGAGTGGCCCGCCGGAGGCACCGCCTTGCGCTGCCCCCGTCGAGCCGGTTGG
ACACCAAAAGGGAGGGGCAGGCATGGCGGCATACGCGATCATGCGATGCAAGAAGCTGGCGAAAATGGGC
AACGTGGCGGCCAGTCTCAAGCACGCCTACCGCGAGCGCGAGACGCCCAACGCTGACGCCAGCAGGACGC
CAGAGAACGAGCACTGGGCGGCCAGCAGCACCGATGAAGCGATGGGCCGACTGCGCGAGTTGCTGCCAGA
GAAGCGGCGCAAGGACGCTGTGTTGGCGGTCGAGTACGTCATGACGGCCAGCCCGGAATGGTGGAAGTCG
GCCAGCCAAGAACAGCAGGCGGCGTTCTTCGAGAAGGCGCACAAGTGGCTGGCGGACAAGTACGGGGCGG
ATCGCATCGTGACGGCCAGCATCCACCGTGACGAAACCAGCCCGCACATGACCGCGTTCGTGGTGCCGCT
GACGCAGGACGGCAGGCTGTCGGCCAAGGAGTTCATCGGCAACAAAGCGCAGATGACCCGCGACCAGACC
ACGTTTGCGGCCGCTGTGGCCGATCTAGGGCTGCAACGGGGCATCGAGGGCAGCAAGGCACGTCACACGC
GCATTCAGGCGTTCTACGAGGCCCTGGAGCGGCCACCAGTGGGCCACGTCACCATCAGCCCGCAAGCGGT
CGAGCCACGCGCCTATGCACCGCAGGGATTGGCCGAAAAGCTGGGAATCTCAAAGCGCGTTGAGACGCCG
GAAGCCGTGGCCGACCGGCTGACAAAAGCGGTTCGGCAGGGGTATGAGCCTGCCCTACAGGCCGCCGCAG
GAGCGCGTGAGATGCGCAAGAAGGCCGATCAAGCCCAAGAGACGGCCCGAG
Features (pLannotate 1.2.2; 21 found; start..end, strand, type, name):
    260..793     -  CDS            GmR: gentamycin acetyltransferase; aacC1; confers resistance to gentamycin
    982..1010    -  promoter       Pc promoter: intI1 (promoter lies within the coding sequence); class 1 integron promoter
   1048..1164    +  CDS            CmR (fragment): chloramphenicol acetyltransferase; cat; confers resistance to chloramphenicol
   1175..1267    +  CDS            lacI (fragment): lac repressor; lacI; The lac repressor binds to the lac operator to inhibit transcription in E. coli. This inhibition can be relieved by adding lactose or isopropyl-β-D-thiogalactopyranoside (IPTG).
   1280..1301    +  protein_bind   CAP binding site: CAP binding activates transcription in the presence of cAMP. E. coli catabolite activator protein
   1316..1346    +  promoter       lac promoter: promoter for the E. coli lac operon
   1354..1370    +  protein_bind   lac operator: The lac repressor binds to the lac operator to inhibit transcription in E. coli. This inhibition can be relieved by adding lactose or isopropyl-β-D-thiogalactopyranoside (IPTG). lac repressor encoded by lacI
   1415..1433    +  promoter       T3 promoter: promoter for bacteriophage T3 RNA polymerase
   1446..1481    -  misc_feature   MCS (fragment): pBluescript multiple cloning site
   1571..2449    -  CDS            araC: L-arabinose regulatory protein; araC
   2476..2760    +  promoter       araBAD promoter: araBAD; promoter of the L-arabinose operon of E. coli; the araC regulatory gene is transcribed in the opposite direction (Guzman et al., 1995)
   3071..5449    +  CDS            clpC: CLPC_BACSU - Also known as mecB. Experimental evidence at protein level: Swiss-Prot protein existence level 1. Competence gene repressor; required for cell growth at high temperature. Negative regulator of comK expression. May interact with MecA to negatively regulate comK. From Bacillus subtilis (strain 168).
   5602..5619    +  CDS            capTEV™ (fragment): composite tag for in vivo biotinylation, TEV protease cleavage, and 6xHis tagging
   5624..5653    -  misc_feature   MCS (fragment): pBluescript multiple cloning site
   5662..5680    -  promoter       T7 promoter: promoter for bacteriophage T7 RNA polymerase
   5688..5843    +  CDS            lacZα (fragment): LacZα fragment of β-galactosidase; lacZ fragment
   5847..5924    -  rep_origin     M13 ori (fragment): M13 bacteriophage origin of replication; arrow indicates direction of (+) strand synthesis
   5924..5955    +  CDS            CmR (fragment): chloramphenicol acetyltransferase confers resistance to chloramphenicol
   6285..6354    -  CDS            TcR (fragment): tetracycline efflux protein; tet; confers resistance to tetracycline
   6415..7077    -  CDS            pBBR1 Rep: replication protein for the broad-host-range plasmid pBBR1 from Bordetella bronchiseptica
   7078..7849    -  rep_origin     pBBR1 oriV: replication origin of the broad-host-range plasmid pBBR1 from Bordetella bronchiseptica; requires the pBBR1 Rep protein for replication
