[The description below was written by a language model from this plasmid's Addgene catalogue record and pLannotate feature annotations shown in this document.]
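Description:
pSG019 is a low-copy bacterial expression plasmid built on the broad-host-range backbone pJN105, carrying the stand-alone disaggregase ClpG from Pseudomonas aeruginosa SG17M with a C-terminal 6xHis tag. Replication depends on the pBBR1 oriV and its cognate Rep protein, a system that functions in many Gram-negative species. The plasmid can therefore be maintained in E. coli cloning strains and also used for protein production in the original host, P. aeruginosa SG17M, as the record notes. The annotated sequence contains a gentamicin acetyltransferase gene (aacC1) driven by a class 1 integron Pc promoter, matching the gentamicin marker listed for the backbone. The catalogue's bacterial resistance field instead gives streptomycin, and no streptomycin resistance determinant appears in the feature table, so this discrepancy remains unresolved in the record.

The roughly 2.8 kb insert was cloned between NheI and XbaI sites downstream of the araBAD (PBAD) promoter. The divergently transcribed araC regulator is also present, so expression is induced by L-arabinose and otherwise kept low. The automated annotation labels the main open reading frame as clpC from Bacillus subtilis, which most likely reflects homology between ClpG and other Clp/Hsp100-family AAA+ proteins rather than the insert's true identity. The short "capTEV" fragment at the 3′ end corresponds to the 6xHis tag. The remaining small features (lac promoter and operator, T3 and T7 promoters, lacZα, MCS, CmR and TcR fragments) are remnants of the backbone's construction. The construct is suited to arabinose-controlled production and affinity purification of ClpG, and to studying its role in protein disaggregation and bacterial heat tolerance.
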