Addgene plasmid #126502: pSG019
Purpose: Pseudomonas aeruginosa disaggregase ClpG cloned as ClpG-6xHis
Depositing lab: Ute Romling. Depositing organization: Karolinska Institutet. Publication: Stand-alone ClpG disaggregase confers superior heat tolerance to bacteria. Lee C, Franke KB, Kamal SM, Kim H, Lunsdorf H, Jager J, Nimtz M, Trcek J, Jansch L, Bukau B, Mogk A, Romling U. Proc Natl Acad Sci U S A. 2018 Jan 9;115(2):E273-E282. doi: 10.1073/pnas.1712051115. Epub 2017 Dec 20. PubMed 29263094.
Backbone
  Vector backbone: pJN105
  Backbone size w/o insert (bp): 6055
  Total vector size (bp): 8838
  Vector type: Bacterial Expression
  Selectable markers: Gentamicin
Growth in bacteria
  Bacterial resistance: Streptomycin, 50 μg/mL
  Growth temperature: 37°C
  Growth strain: Top10
  Growth instructions: different temperatures possible; alternative E. coli K-12 derivatives can be used as hosts; used for protein production in original host Pseudomonas aeruginosa SG17M
  Copy number: Low Copy
Gene/Insert
  Gene/Insert name: disaggregase ClpG with 6xHis-tag
  Species: Pseudomonas aeruginosa SG17M
  Insert size (bp): 2843
  GenBank ID: taxi:1443105 (genome) EWH25562.1 (protein)
  Promoter: PBAD
  Tag / fusion protein: C-terminal 6xHis (C terminal on insert)
  Cloning method: Restriction Enzyme; 5′ cloning site NheI (not destroyed); 3′ cloning site XbaI (not destroyed)
  Sequencing primers: 5′ CCATAGCATTTTTATCCATAAG; 3′ AAACGACGGCCAGTGAGC
Terms and licenses: Academic/Nonprofit Terms; Industry Terms: Not Available to Industry
How to cite: pSG019 was a gift from Ute Romling (Addgene plasmid # 126502 ; http://n2t.net/addgene:126502 ; RRID:Addgene_126502)
