>Addgene plasmid #126502 | pSG019 | depositor partial sequence | sequence record 242431 | Cloned clpG-6xHis from Pseudomonas aeruginosa SG17M
CCTTCCGTGGAAACAGGAGTCCTCCCATGGCCCAGGAACTTTGCGCTATCTGCCACGAACGTCCCGCCGT
CGCCCGCGTCAGCCTGGTACAGAACGGCCAGCGCCGCGAACTCGCCCTCTGCGAACTGCACTACCGCCAG
TTGATGCGCCAGCAGCGCATGCGCTCGCCGCTGGAGTCGCTGTTCGGCGGCGGCAGCCCGTTCGACGAGA
TCTTCTCCGGCTTCGGCGAGCAGAGCCCGGTCACCCCGGTGCGCGCCCGCGAGCCGGAGGCGGTGGACAT
CGCCGAGTACTTCAGCAAGCAGACCACCGAGTACCTGCAACGCGCCGCGCAGGTCGCCGCCGAATTCGGC
AAGCGCGAAGTGGACACCGAGCACCTGCTCTACGCCCTGGCCGACGCCGACGTGGTGCAGGCGGTGCTCA
AGCAGTTCGGCCTGTCGCCGGCCGACCTCAAGCAGTACATCGAGGCCAACGCCGTGCGCGGCGCCAGCAA
GGGCGAGGCGAGCGAGGACATGACCATCTCGCCGCGGGTGAAGAGCGCCTTGCAGCATGCCTTCGCCCTG
TCCCGCGAACTCGGCCACAGCTATGTCGGCCCCGAGCACCTGTTGCTCGGCCTGGCGGCGGTGCCGGACA
GCTTCGCCGGGACGCTCCTGAAGAAGTACGGCCTGACCGAGCAGGCGCTACGGCAGAAAGCGGTCAAGGT
GGTCGGCAAGGGCGCCGAGGACGGCCGCGTGGACGGCCCGAGCAACACTCCGCAACTGGACAAGTTCAGC
CGCGACCTGACCCGGCTGGCCCGCGAAGGCAAGCTCGATCCGGTGATCGGCCGCTCGAAGGAAGTCGAGA
CCACCATCGAGGTTCTCGCCCGGCGCAAGAAGAACAACCCGGTGCTGATCGGCGAGCCCGGCGTCGGCAA
GACCGCCATCGTCGAAGGCCTGGCCCAGCGCATGGTCCAGGGCGAGGTGCCGGAGGTGCTGCGCGACAAG
CGCCTGGTCGAACTGAACATCAACGCCATGGTCGCCGGCGCCAAGTACCGCGGCGAGTTCGAGGAACGCC
TCAAGCAGGTGATGGACGAACTGCAGGCGGCGCAGAGCGAGATCATCCTGTTCATCGACGAGGTGCACAC
CATCGTCGGTGCCGGCCAGGGCGGCGGCGAAGGCGGGCTGGACGTGGCCAACGTGCTGAAGCCGGCGATG
GCGCGTGGCGAGATGAACCTGATCGGCGCCACCACCCTCAACGAGTACCAGAAGTACATCGAGAAGGACG
CCGCGCTGGAGCGGCGCTTCCAGCCGGTGTTCGTCCCCGAGCCGACGGTGGAGCAGACCATCTCCATCCT
CCGTGGCCTGCGCGACAAGCTCGAAGGCCACCACAAGGTGACCATCCGCGACGAGGCCTTCGTCGCCGCC
GCCGAGCTGTCCGATCGCTACATCGGCAACCGCTTCCTGCCGGACAAGGCCATCGACCTGATCGACCAGG
CCGCCGCCCGCGTGCGCATCGCCAGCACCTCGCGGCCGGCCGAGATCCAGGAACTGGAGGCCGAGCTGGC
GCAGCTCAAGCGCGAGCAGGACTACGCCGCCAGCCGCAAGTGGTACGACGAGGCGAAGGTCTTCGAGAAA
CGCATCCAGGAACGCAAGGAACACCTCGAGCAGATCACCGAGCGCTGGCAGCAGACCCAGGGGTCGAAGA
CCGAGGAGGTGCGGGTCGAGGACATCGCCGAGATCATCTCCAGGCTCACCGGCATCCCGGTCACCGAACT
GACCGCCGAGGAGCGCGAGAAGCTCCTGCAGATGGAAGAGCGCCTGCACCAGCGGGTGATCGGCCAGCAG
GAAGCGATCACCGCGGTCAGCGACGCCGTGCGCCTGGCCCGCGCCGGGCTGCGCCAGGGCAGCCGGCCGA
TCGCCACCTTCCTGTTCCTCGGCCCGACCGGGGTGGGCAAGACCGAGCTGGCCAAGGCCCTGGCCGAGGT
GGTGTTCGGCGACGAAGACGCGATGATCCGCATCGACATGAGCGAATACATGGAGCGCCACGCGGTGTCC
CGGCTGATCGGTGCGCCGCCGGGCTACGTCGGCTACGACGAGGGCGGCCAGCTCACCGAGCGGGTGCGCC
GGCGGCCGTACAGCGTGATCCTGCTCGATGAGATCGAGAAGGCCCACGCCGACGTCAACAACATCCTCCT
GCAGGTGTTCGACGACGGCCGCCTGACCGACGGCAAGGGGCGCGTGGTGGACTTCACCAATACCATCATC
ATCGCCACCAGCAACCTCGGCTCCGAGCTGATCATGAAGAACGCCCAGGCCGGCGAGTTCGCCCAGCCGC
CGGAGAAGCTCAAGCGCGAACTGATGACTACCCTGCGCGGACATTTCCGCCCGGAATTCCTCAACCGCCT
CGACGAGGTGATCGTCTTCGAGTCGCTGAGCAAGGCGCAGATCGAGGACATCGTGCGCCTGCAACTGGAG
CGGGTGAAGCGCGCCGCGCACGCTCAGGACATCTACCTGCACATCGACGACAGCCTGGTCGGCCACCTCG
CCGAAGAGGCCTACCAGCCGGAGTTCGGCGCCCGCGAGCTGAAGCGGCAGATCCGCCAGCAACTGGAGAC
GCGCCTGGCCACGGCGATGCTCAAGGGCGAGGTGAAAGAGGGCGAGACGGTCACCTTCTTCTACGACGCC
AAGGACGGCGTCGGCTACCGCAAGGGCGCCGCGCCGAAGCCGGCGGCACGCAAGAAATCCGGCGCCGGCG
AGACGCCCAAGGGCCGCGCGACGGCGGCGAGGAAGCCGGCGGCGAAGAAAGGCGCCGCCGCCAAGGGCAA
GGCCGACAAGCCGAAGGCCAAGCATCATCATCATCATCACTGA
